>Addgene plasmid #68161 | pUPD2 | depositor full sequence | sequence record 119013 | Full Sequence
TAGAGCGATGAGTGGTCTCGTGAGACGCAGCTGGCACGACAGGTTTCCCGACTGGAAAGCGGGCAGTGAG
CGCAACGCAATTAATGTGAGTTAGCTCACTCATTAGGCACCCCAGGCTTTACACTATATGCTTCCGGCTC
GTATGTTGTGTGGAATTGTGAGCGGATAACAATTTCACACAGGAAACAGCTATGACCATGATTACGCCAA
GCTTGCATGCCTGCAGGTCGACTCTAGAGGATCCCCGGGTACCGAGCTCGAATTCACTGGCCGTCGTTTT
ACAACGTCGTGACTGGGAAAACCCTGGCGTTACCCAACTTAATCGCCTTGCAGCACATCCCCCTTTCGCC
AGCTGGCGTAATAGCGAAGAGGCCTGCGCCGATCGCCCTTCCCAACAGTTGCGCAGCCTGAATGGCGAAT
GGCGCCTGATGCGGTATTTTCTCCTTACGCATCTGTGCGGTATTTCACACCGCATATGGTGCACTCTCAG
TACAATCTGCTCTGATGCCGCATAGTTAAGCCAGCCCCGACACCCGCCAACACCCGCTGACGCGCCCTGA
CGGGCTTGTCTGCTCCCGGCATCCGCTTACAGACAAGCTGTGCGTCTCATGAGACCACTCATCGCGACTA
GTAGCGGCCGCTGCAGTCCGGCAAAAAAGGGCAAGGTGTCACCACCCTGCCCTTTTTCTTTAAAACCGAA
AAGATTACTTCGCGTTATGCAGGCTTCCTCGCTCACTGACTCGCTGCGCTCGGTCGTTCGGCTGCGGCGA
GCGGTATCAGCTCACTCAAAGGCGGTAATACGGTTATCCACAGAATCAGGGGATAACGCAGGAAAGAACA
TGTGAGCAAAAGGCCAGCAAAAGGCCAGGAACCGTAAAAAGGCCGCGTTGCTGGCGTTTTTCCACAGGCT
CCGCCCCCCTGACGAGCATCACAAAAATCGACGCTCAAGTCAGAGGTGGCGAAACCCGACAGGACTATAA
AGATACCAGGCGTTTCCCCCTGGAAGCTCCCTCGTGCGCTCTCCTGTTCCGACCCTGCCGCTTACCGGAT
ACCTGTCCGCCTTTCTCCCTTCGGGAAGCGTGGCGCTTTCTCATAGCTCACGCTGTAGGTATCTCAGTTC
GGTGTAGGTCGTTCGCTCCAAGCTGGGCTGTGTGCACGAACCCCCCGTTCAGCCCGACCGCTGCGCCTTA
TCCGGTAACTATCGTCTTGAGTCCAACCCGGTAAGACACGACTTATCGCCACTGGCAGCAGCCACTGGTA
ACAGGATTAGCAGAGCGAGGTATGTAGGCGGTGCTACAGAGTTCTTGAAGTGGTGGCCTAACTACGGCTA
CACTAGAAGAACAGTATTTGGTATCTGCGCTCTGCTGAAGCCAGTTACCTTCGGAAAAAGAGTTGGTAGC
TCTTGATCCGGCAAACAAACCACCGCTGGTAGCGGTGGTTTTTTTGTTTGCAAGCAGCAGATTACGCGCA
GAAAAAAAGGATCTCAAGAAGATCCTTTGATCTTTTCTACGGGGTCTGACGCTCAGTGGAACGAAAACTC
ACGTTAAGGGATTTTGGTCATGAGATTATCAAAAAGGATCTTCACCTAGATCCTTTTAAATTAAAAATGA
AGTTTTAAATCAATCTAAAGTATATATGAGTAAACTTGGTCTGACAGCTCGAGGCTTGGATTCTCACCAA
TAAAAAACGCCCGGCGGCAACCGAGCGTTCTGAACAAATCCAGATGGAGTTCTGAGGTCATTACTGGATC
TATCAACAGGAGTCCAAGCGAGCTCGATATCAAATTACGCCCCGCCCTGCCACTCGTCGCAGTACTGTTG
TAATTCATTAAGCATTCTGCCGACATGGAAGCCATCACAAACGGCATGATGAACCTGAATCGCCAGCGGC
ATCAGCACCTTGTCGCCTTGCGTATAATATTTGCCCATGGTGAAAACGGGGGCGAAGAAGTTGTCCATAT
TGGCCACGTTTAAATCAAAACTGGTGAAACTCACCCAGGGATTGGCTGATACGAAAAACATATTCTCAAT
AAACCCTTTAGGGAAATAGGCCAGGTTTTCACCGTAACACGCCACATCTTGCGAATATATGTGTAGAAAC
TGCCGGAAATCGTCGTGGTATTCACTCCAGAGTGATGAAAACGTTTCAGTTTGCTCATGGAAAACGGTGT
AACAAGGGTGAACACTATCCCATATCACCAGCTCACCGTCTTTCATTGCCATACGAAATTCCGGATGAGC
ATTCATCAGGCGGGCAAGAATGTGAATAAAGGCCGGATAAAACTTGTGCTTATTTTTCTTTACGGTCTTT
AAAAAGGCCGTAATATCCAGCTGAACGGTCTGGTTATAGGTACATTGAGCAACTGACTGAAATGCCTCAA
AATGTTCTTTACGATGCCATTGGGATATATCAACGGTGGTATATCCAGTGATTTTTTTCTCCATTTTAGC
TTCCTTAGCTCCTGAAAATCTCGATAACTCAAAAAATACGCCCGGTAGTGATCTTATTTCATTATGGTGA
AAGTTGGAACCTCTTACGTGCCCGATCAACTCGAGTGCCACCTGACGTCTAAGAAACCATTATTATCATG
ACATTAACCTATAAAAATAGGCGTATCACGAGGCAGAATTTCAGATAAAAAAAATCCTTAGCTTTCGCTA
AGGATGATTTCTGGAATTCGCGGCCGCTTC
Features (pLannotate 1.2.2; 15 found; start..end, strand, type, name):
     27..69      +  CDS            lacI (fragment): lac repressor; lacI; The lac repressor binds to the lac operator to inhibit transcription in E. coli. This inhibition can be relieved by adding lactose or isopropyl-β-D-thiogalactopyranoside (IPTG).
     82..103     +  protein_bind   CAP binding site: CAP binding activates transcription in the presence of cAMP. E. coli catabolite activator protein
    118..148     +  promoter       lac promoter: promoter for the E. coli lac operon
    156..172     +  protein_bind   lac operator: The lac repressor binds to the lac operator to inhibit transcription in E. coli. This inhibition can be relieved by adding lactose or isopropyl-β-D-thiogalactopyranoside (IPTG). lac repressor encoded by lacI
    209..265     -  misc_feature   MCS: pUC18/19 multiple cloning site
    262..419     +  CDS            lacZα (fragment): LacZα fragment of β-galactosidase; lacZ fragment
    425..524     -  misc_feature   bom (fragment): basis of mobility region from pBR322
    627..646     +  misc_feature   BioBrick suffix: universal suffix for all parts
    647..704     +  terminator     his operon terminator: This putative transcriptin terminator from the E. coli his operon has a 2-bp deletion introduced during synthesis. Its efficiency has not been determined.
    899..1487    -  rep_origin     ori: high-copy-number ColE1/pMB1/pBR322/pUC origin of replication
   1670..1764    -  terminator     lambda t0 terminator: transcription terminator from phage lambda
   1788..2444    -  CDS            cat: CAT_ECOLX - Experimental evidence at protein level: Swiss-Prot protein existence level 1. This enzyme is an effector of chloramphenicol resistance in bacteria. From Escherichia coli. This protein is used as a marker in many commonly used cloning vectors, such as pACYC184.
   2445..2542    -  promoter       cat promoter: promoter of the E. coli cat gene encoding chloramphenicol acetyltransferase
   2628..2671    -  terminator     bacterial terminator: putative bacterial transcription terminator
   2674..5       +  misc_feature   BioBrick prefix (across the origin): BioBrick prefix for parts that do not start with "ATG"
