[The description below was written by a language model from this plasmid's Addgene catalogue record and pLannotate feature annotations shown in this document.]
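Description:
pUPD2 is the universal domesticator plasmid of the GoldenBraid 2.0 DNA assembly system for plant synthetic biology, a small (about 2.7 kb) entry vector used to capture and standardise basic "level 0" DNA parts. It was built by the depositing lab from the BioBrick assembly plasmid pSB1C3, and remnants of that ancestry are visible in the annotated BioBrick prefix and suffix that bracket the cloning region. The plasmid replicates in E. coli from a high-copy ColE1/pUC-type origin and is selected with chloramphenicol through a cat gene driven by its own promoter and followed by the lambda t0 terminator. Additional bacterial terminators, including a his operon terminator, flank the cloning region and help insulate it from transcription arising in the backbone.

The vector is supplied empty, so no gene of interest is present. In its place sits a lacZα cassette consisting of a CAP binding site, lac promoter, lac operator, a pUC18/19-type polylinker and a lacZα fragment, with short annotated fragments of lacI and the pBR322 bom region carried along on either side. The record lists BsmBI as the cloning site at both ends. BsmBI is a type IIS enzyme that cuts outside its recognition sequence, which allows directional, Golden Gate-style insertion of amplified or synthesised fragments. A lacZα cassette in this position conventionally serves as a blue/white screening marker that is displaced by the incoming part, although the record does not state this explicitly, nor does the feature table mark the positions of the type IIS sites. Parts domesticated in pUPD2 become reusable building blocks for higher-order GoldenBraid assemblies.
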