Addgene plasmid #68161: pUPD2
Purpose: Universal domesticator plasmid for level 0 parts
Depositing lab: Diego Orzaez. Depositing organization: Agencia Estatal Consejo Superior de Investigaciones Científicas, M.P. Publication: GoldenBraid 2.0: a comprehensive DNA assembly framework for plant synthetic biology. Sarrion-Perdigones A, Vazquez-Vilar M, Palaci J, Castelijns B, Forment J, Ziarsolo P, Blanca J, Granell A, Orzaez D. Plant Physiol. 2013 Jul;162(3):1618-31. 10.1104/pp.113.217661 PubMed 23669743.
Backbone
  Vector backbone: pUPD2
  Backbone manufacturer: self-made; derived from the BioBrick assembly plasmid pSB1C3
  Vector type: Synthetic Biology ; Domestication of DNA parts for GoldenBraid asembly
Growth in bacteria
  Bacterial resistance: Chloramphenicol, 25 μg/mL
  Growth temperature: 37°C
  Growth strain: DH5alpha
  Copy number: High Copy
Gene/Insert
  Gene/Insert name: empty vector
  Cloning method: Restriction Enzyme; 5′ cloning site BsmBI (unknown if destroyed); 3′ cloning site BsmBI (unknown if destroyed)
  Sequencing primers: 5′ gctttcgctaaggatgatttctgg; 3′ cagggtggtgacaccttgcc
Terms and licenses: Academic/Nonprofit Terms; Industry Terms: Not Available to Industry
How to cite: pUPD2 was a gift from Diego Orzaez (Addgene plasmid # 68161 ; http://n2t.net/addgene:68161 ; RRID:Addgene_68161)
