>Addgene plasmid #68161 | pUPD2 | addgene partial sequence | sequence record 125354 | MoCloR 5'-gccacctgacgtctaagaaacc-3'
GGCGTATCACGAGGCAGAATTTCAGATAAAAAAAATCCTTAGCTTTCGCTAAGGATGATTTCTGGAATTC
GCGGCCGCTTCTAGAGCGATGAGTGGTCTCGTGAGACGCAGCTGGCACGACAGGTTTCCCGACTGGAAAG
CGGGCAGTGAGCGCAACGCAATTAATGTGAGTTAGCTCACTCATTAGGCACCCCAGGCTTTACACTATAT
GCTTCCGGCTCGTATGTTGTGTGGAATTGTGAGCGGATAACAATTTCACACAGGAAACAGCTATGACCAT
GATTACGCCAAGCTTGCATGCCTGCAGGTCGACTCTAGAGGATCCCCGGGTACCGAGCTCGAATTCACTG
GCCGTCGTTTTACAACGTCGTGACTGGGAAAACCCTGGCGTTACCCAACTTAATCGCCTTGCAGCACATC
CCCCTTTCGCCAGCTGGCGTAATAGCGAAGAGGCCTGCGCCGATCGCCCTTCCCAACAGTTGCGCAGCCT
GAATGGCGAATGGCGCCTGATGCGGTATTTTCTCCTTACGCATCTGTGCGGTATTTCACACCGCATATGG
TGCACTCTCAGTACAATCTGCTCTGATGCCGCATAGTTAAGCCAGCCCCGACACCCGCCAACACCCGCTG
ACGCGCCCTGACGGGCTTGTCTGCTCCCGGCATCCGCTTACAGACAAGCTGTGCGTCTCATGAGACCACT
CATCGCGACTAGTAGCGGCCGCTGCAGTCCGGCAA
