>Addgene plasmid #68161 | pUPD2 | addgene partial sequence | sequence record 127624 | ASK-FN2 5'-CGGCCTTTTTACGGTTCCTG-3'
GTTCTTTCCTGCGTTATCCCCTGATTCTGTGGATAACCGTATTACCGCCTTTGAGTGAGCTGATACCGCT
CGCCGCAGCCGAACGACCGAGCGCAGCGAGTCAGTGAGCGAGGAAGCCTGCATAACGCGAAGTAATCTTT
TCGGTTTTAAAGAAAAAGGGCAGGGTGGTGACACCTTGCCCTTTTTTGCCGGACTGCAGCGGCCGCTACT
AGTCGCGATGAGTGGTCTCATGAGACGCACAGCTTGTCTGTAAGCGGATGCCGGGAGCAGACAAGCCCGT
CAGGGCGCGTCAGCGGGTGTTGGCGGGTGTCGGGGCTGGCTTAACTATGCGGCATCAGAGCAGATTGTAC
TGAGAGTGCACCATATGCGGTGTGAAATACCGCACAGATGCGTAAGGAGAAAATACCGCATCAGGCGCCA
TTCGCCATTCAGGCTGCGCAACTGTTGGGAAGGGCGATCGGCGCAGGCCTCTTCGCTATTACGCCAGCTG
GCGAAAGGGGGATGTGCTGCAAGGCGATTAAGTTGGGTAACGCCAGGGTTTTCCCAGTCACGACGTTGTA
AAACGACGGCCAGTGAATTCGAGCTCGGTACCCGGGGATCCTCTAGAGTCGACCTGCAGGCATGCAAGCT
TGGCGTAATCATGGTCATAGCTGTTTCCTGTGTGAAATTGTTATCCGCTCACAATTCCACACAACATACG
AGCCGGAAGCATATAGTGTAAAGCCTGGGGTGCCTAATGAGTGAGCTAACTCACATTAATTGCGTTGCGC
TCACTGCCCGCTTTCCAGTCGGGAAACCTGTCGTGCCAGCTGCGTCTCACGAGACCACTCATCGCTCTTA
